Addgene plasmid #69339: pBALU-ext
Purpose: It allows to extend the genomic insert in a fosmid.
Depositing lab: Oliver Hobert. Depositing organization: Columbia University. Publication: A toolkit and robust pipeline for the generation of fosmid-based reporter genes in C. elegans. Tursun B, Cochella L, Carrera I, Hobert O. PLoS One. 2009;4(3):e4625. doi: 10.1371/journal.pone.0004625. Epub 2009 Mar 4. PubMed 19259264.
Backbone
  Vector backbone: pCR TOPO
  Backbone manufacturer: Invitrogen
  Vector type: Bacterial Expression
Growth in bacteria
  Bacterial resistance: Kanamycin, 50 μg/mL
  Growth temperature: 37°C
  Growth strain: DH5alpha
  Copy number: High Copy
Gene/Insert
  Gene/Insert name: kanamycin gene +pCC1FOS homology
  Species: Synthetic
  Cloning method: TOPO Cloning
  Sequencing primers: 5′ M13F; 3′ M13R
Terms and licenses: Academic/Nonprofit Terms; Industry Terms: Not Available to Industry
How to cite: pBALU-ext was a gift from Oliver Hobert (Addgene plasmid # 69339 ; http://n2t.net/addgene:69339 ; RRID:Addgene_69339)
