[The description below was written by a language model from this plasmid's Addgene catalogue record.]
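Description:
pBALU-ext is a small, high-copy bacterial plasmid built on the Invitrogen pCR TOPO backbone. It is propagated in standard E. coli cloning strains under kanamycin selection. The record classes it as a bacterial expression vector, but it works mainly as a template or donor plasmid within a toolkit for engineering fosmid-based reporter genes for C. elegans, rather than as a vehicle for producing a protein of interest.

The insert was introduced by TOPO cloning and is described as synthetic. It consists of a kanamycin resistance gene joined to sequence homologous to pCC1FOS, the fosmid vector backbone commonly used for genomic libraries. The stated purpose is to extend the genomic insert carried in a fosmid. The pCC1FOS homology would presumably target the cassette to the junction between fosmid vector and genomic insert by homologous recombination (recombineering) in bacteria, with the kanamycin marker selecting recombinant clones that have gained additional flanking genomic DNA. The record does not spell out this mechanism, so the details should be taken from the associated toolkit description.

The record does not state the promoter driving the kanamycin gene, the length or exact position of the homology region, or whether the kanamycin selection listed for the plasmid comes from the insert, the backbone, or both. No feature table or annotated map is provided, so origins of replication and other backbone elements cannot be confirmed beyond what the pCR TOPO designation implies. The insert is flanked by the standard M13 forward and reverse priming sites, which are used for sequence verification.
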