>Addgene plasmid #69339 | pBALU-ext | depositor partial sequence | sequence record 122302 | cassette
GCCAGGGTTTTCCCAGTCACGACGTTGTAAAACGACGGCCAGTGAATTGTAATACGACTCACTATAGGGC
GAATTCGAGCTCGGTACCCGGGGATCCCACCCGGAATTGCCAGCTGGGGCGCCCTCTGGTAAGGTTGGGA
AGCCCTGCAAAGTAAACTGGATGGCTTTCTTGCCGCCAAGGATCTGATGGCGCAGGGGATCAAGATCTGA
TCAAGAGACAGGATGAGGATCGTTTCGCATGATTGAACAAGATGGATTGCACGCAGGTTCTCCGGCCGCT
TGGGTGGAGAGGCTATTCGGCTATGACTGGGCACAACAGACAATCGGCTGCTCTGATGCCGCCGTGTTCC
GGCTGTCAGCGCAGGGGCGCCCGGTTCTTTTTGTCAAGACCGACCTGTCCGGTGCCCTGAATGAACTGCA
GGACGAGGCAGCGCGGCTATCGTGGCTGGCCACGACGGGCGTTCCTTGCGCAGCTGTGCTCGACGTTGTC
ACTGAAGCGGGAAGGGACTGGCTGCTATTGGGCGAAGTGCCGGGGCAGGATCTCCTGTCATCCCACCTTG
CTCCTGCCGAGAAAGTATCCATCATGGCTGATGCAATGCGGCGGCTGCATACGCTTGATCCGGCTACCTG
CCCATTCGACCACCAAGCGAAACATCGCATCGAGCGAGCACGTACTCGGATGGAAGCCGGTCTTGTCGAT
CAGGATGATCTGGACGAAGAGCATCAGGGGCTCGCGCCAGCCGAACTGTTCGCCAGGCTCAAGGCGCGCA
TGCCCGACGGCGAGGATCTCGTCGTGACCCATGGCGATGCCTGCTTGCCGAATATCATGGTGGAAAATGG
CCGCTTTTCTGGATTCATCGACTGTGGCCGGCTGGGTGTGGCGGACCGCTATCAGGACATAGCGTTGGCT
ACCCGTGATATTGCTGAAGAGCTTGGCGGCGAATGGGCTGACCGCTTCCTCGTGCTTTACGGTATCGCCG
CTCCCGATTCGCAGCGCATCGCCTTCTATCGCCTTCTTGACGAGTTCTTCTGAATTGAAAAAGGAAGAGT
GTGGGATCCTCTAGAGTCGACCTGCAGGCATGCAAGCTTGAGTATTCTATAGTCTCACCTAAATAGCTTG
GCGTAATCATGGTCATAGCTGTTTCCTGTG
