>Addgene plasmid #69339 | pBALU-ext | addgene partial sequence | sequence record 123806 | M13-Rev 5'-CAGGAAACAGCTATGACC-3'
TTGCATCAGCCATGATGGATACTTTCTCGGCAGGAGCAAGGTGGGATGACAGGAGATCCTGCCCCGGCAC
TTCGCCCAATAGCAGCCAGTCCCTTCCCGCTTCAGTGACAACGTCGAGCACAGCTGCGCAAGGAACGCCC
GTCGTGGCCAGCCACGATAGCCGCGCTGCCTCGTCCTGCAGTTCATTCAGGGCACCGGACAGGTCGGTCT
TGACAAAAAGAACCGGGCGCCCCTGCGCTGACAGCCGGAACACGGCGGCATCAGAGCAGCCGATTGTCTG
TTGTGCCCAGTCATAGCCGAATAGCCTCTCCACCCAAGCGGCCGGAGAACCTGCGTGCAATCCATCTTGT
TCAATCATGCGAAACGATCCTCATCCTGTCTCTTGATCAGATCTTGATCCCCTGCGCCATCAGATCCTTG
GCGGCAAGAAAGCCATCCAGTTTACTTTGCAGGGCTTCCCAACCTTACCAGAGGGCGCCCCAGCTGGCAA
TTCCGGGTGGGATCCCCGGGTACAANCTTGAATCGCC
